>Addgene plasmid #132626 | pET-32M human DKK1c (183–266) | addgene full sequence | sequence record 259526 | Addgene NGS Result
TAATACGACTCACTATAGGGGAATTGTGAGCGGATAACAATTCCCCTCTAGAAATAATTTTGTTTAACTT
TAAGAAGGAGATATACATATGAGCGATAAAATTATTCACCTGACTGACGACAGTTTTGACACGGATGTAC
TCAAAGCGGACGGGGCGATCCTCGTCGATTTCTGGGCAGAGTGGTGCGGTCCGTGCAAAATGATCGCCCC
GATTCTGGATGAAATCGCTGACGAATATCAGGGCAAACTGACCGTTGCAAAACTGAACATCGATCAAAAC
CCTGGCACTGCGCCGAAATATGGCATCCGTGGTATCCCGACTCTGCTGCTGTTCAAAAACGGTGAAGTGG
CGGCAACCAAAGTGGGTGCACTGTCTAAAGGTCAGTTGAAAGAGTTCCTCGACGCTAACCTGGCCGGTTC
TGGTTCTGGCCATATGCACCATCATCATCATCATTCTTCTGGTCTGGAAGTTCTGTTCCAGGGGCCCGGA
TCCGGACAAGAAGGTTCTGTTTGTCTCCGGTCATCAGACTGTGCCTCAGGATTGTGTTGTGCTAGACACT
TCTGGTCCAAGATCTGTAAACCTGTCCTGAAAGAAGGTCAAGTGTGTACCAAGCATAGGAGAAAAGGCTC
TCATGGACTAGAAATATTCCAGCGTTGTTACTGTGGAGAAGGTCTGTCTTGCCGGATACAGAAAGATCAC
CATCAAGCCAGTAATTCTTCTAGGCTTCACACTTGTCAGAGACACTAAGAATTCGAGCTCCGTCGACAAG
CTTGCGGCCGCACTCGAGCACCACCACCACCACCACTGAGATCCGGCTGCTAACAAAGCCCGAAAGGAAG
CTGAGTTGGCTGCTGCCACCGCTGAGCAATAACTAGCATAACCCCTTGGGGCCTCTAAACGGGTCTTGAG
GGGTTTTTTGCTGAAAGGAGGAACTATATCCGGATTGGCGAATGGG
[124 nt withheld, positions 957-1080]
C
[91 nt withheld, positions 1082-1172]
A
[49 nt withheld, positions 1174-1222]
CCTTTGACGTTGGAGTCCACGTTCTTT
[37 nt withheld, positions 1250-1286]
ACCCTATCTCGGTCTATTCTTTTGATTTATAAGGGATTTTGCCGATTTCGGCCTATTGGTTAAAAAATGA
GCTGATTTAACAAAAATTTAACGCGAATTTTAACAAAATATTAACGCTTACAATTTAGGTGGCACTTTTC
GGGGAAATGTGCGCGGAACCCCTATTTGTTTATTTTTCTAAATACATTCAAATATGTATCCGCTCATGAG
ACAATAACCCTGATAAATGCTTCAATAATATTGAAAAAGGAAGAGTATGAGTATTCAACATTTCCGTGTC
GCCCTTATTCCCTTTTTTGCGGCATTTTGCCTTCCTGTTTTTGCTCACCCAGAAACGCTGGTGAAAGTAA
AAGATGCTGAAGATCAGTTGGGTGCACGAGTGGGTTACATCGAACTGGATCTCAACAGCGGTAAGATCCT
TGAGAGTTTTCGCCCCGAAGAACGTTTTCCAATGATGAGCACTTTTAAAGTTCTGCTATGTGGCGCGGTA
TTATCCCGTATTGACGCCGGGCAAGAGCAACTCGGTCGCCGCATACACTATTCTCAGAATGACTTGGTTG
AGTACTCACCAGTCACAGAAAAGCATCTTACGGATGGCATGACAGTAAGAGAATTATGCAGTGCTGCCAT
AACCATGAGTGATAACACTGCGGCCAACTTACTTCTGACAACGATCGGAGGACCGAAGGAGCTAACCGCT
TTTTTGCACAACATGGGGGATCATGTAACTCGCCTTGATCGTTGGGAACCGGAGCTGAATGAAGCCATAC
CAAACGACGAGCGTGACACCACGATGCCTGCAGCAATGGCAACAACGTTGCGCAAACTATTAACTGGCGA
ACTACTTACTCTAGCTTCCCGGCAACAATTAATAGACTGGATGGAGGCGGATAAAGTTGCAGGACCACTT
CTGCGCTCGGCCCTTCCGGCTGGCTGGTTTATTGCTGATAAATCTGGAGCCGGTGAGCGTGGGTCTCGCG
GTATCATTGCAGCACTGGGGCCAGATGGTAAGCCCTCCCGTATCGTAGTTATCTACACGACGGGGAGTCA
GGCAACTATGGATGAACGAAATAGACAGATCGCTGAGATAGGTGCCTCACTGATTAAGCATTGGTAACTG
TCAGACCAAGTTTACTCATATATACTTTAGATTGATTTAAAACTTCATTTTTAATTTAAAAGGATCTAGG
TGAAGATCCTTTTTGATAATCTCATGACCAAAATCCCTTAACGTGAGTTTTCGTTCCACTGAGCGTCAGA
CCCCGTAGAAAAGATCAAAGGATCTTCTTGAGATCCTTTTTTTCTGCGCGTAATCTGCTGCTTGCAAACA
AAAAAACCACCGCTACCAGCGGTGGTTTGTTTGCCGGATCAAGAGCTACCAACTCTTTTTCCGAAGGTAA
CTGGCTTCAGCAGAGCGCAGATACCAAATACTGTCCTTCTAGTGTAGCCGTAGTTAGGCCACCACTTCAA
GAACTCTGTAGCACCGCCTACATACCTCGCTCTGCTAATCCTGTTACCAGTGGCTGCTGCCAGTGGCGAT
AAGTCGTGTCTTACCGGGTTGGACTCAAGACGATAGTTACCGGATAAGGCGCAGCGGTCGGGCTGAACGG
GGGGTTCGTGCACACAGCCCAGCTTGGAGCGAACGACCTACACCGAACTGAGATACCTACAGCGTGAGCT
ATGAGAAAGCGCCACGCTTCCCGAAGGGAGAAAGGCGGACAGGTATCCGGTAAGCGGCAGGGTCGGAACA
GGAGAGCGCACGAGGGAGCTTCCAGGGGGAAACGCCTGGTATCTTTATAGTCCTGTCGGGTTTCGCCACC
TCTGACTTGAGCGTCGATTTTTGTGATGCTCGTCAGGGGGGCGGAGCCTATGGAAAAACGCCAGCAACGC
GGCCTTTTTACGGTTCCTGGCCTTTTGCTGGCCTTTTGCTCACATGTTCTTTCCTGCGTTATCCCCTGAT
TCTGTGGATAACCGTATTACCGCCTTTGAGTGAGCTGATACCGCTCGCCGCAGCCGAACGACCGAGCGCA
GCGAGTCAGTGAGCGAGGAAGCGGAAGAGCGCCTGATGCGGTATTTTCTCCTTACGCATCTGTGCGGTAT
TTCACACCGCAATGGTGCACTCTCAGTACAATCTGCTCTGATGCCGCATAGTTAAGCCAGTATACACTCC
GCTATCGCTACGTGACTGGGTCATGGCTGCGCCCCGACACCCGCCAACACCCGCTGACGCGCCCTGACGG
GCTTGTCTGCTCCCGGCATCCGCTTACAGACAAGCTGTGACCGTCTCCGGGAGCTGCATGTGTCAGAGGT
TTTCACCGTCATCACCGAAACGCGCGAGGCAGCTGCGGTAAAGCTCATCAGCGTGGTCGTGAAGCGATTC
ACAGATGTCTGCCTGTTCATCCGCGTCCAGCTCGTTGAGTTTCTCCAGAAGCGTTAATGTCTGGCTTCTG
ATAAAGCGGGCCATGTTAAGGGCGGTTTTTTCCTGTTTGGTCACTGATGCCTCCGTGTAAGGGGGATTTC
TGTTCATGGGGGTAATGATACCGATGAAACGAGAGAGGATGCTCACGATACGGGTTACTGATGATGAACA
TGCCCGGTTACTGGAACGTTGTGAGGGTAAACAACTGGCGGTATGGATGCGGCGGGACCAGAGAAAAATC
ACTCAGGGTCAATGCCAGCGCTTCGTTAATACAGATGTAGGTGTTCCACAGGGTAGCCAGCAGCATCCTG
CGATGCAGATCCGGAACATAATGGTGCAGGGCGCTGACTTCCGCGTTTCCAGACTTTACGAAACACGGAA
ACCGAAGACCATTCATGTTGTTGCTCAGGTCGCAGACGTTTTGCAGCAGCAGTCGCTTCACGTTCGCTCG
CGTATCGGTGATTCATTCTGCTAACCAGTAAGGCAACCCCGCCAGCCTAGCCGGGTCCTCAACGACAGGA
GCACGATCATGCGCACCCGTGGGGCCGCCATGCCGGCGATAATGGCCTGCTTCTCGCCGAAACGTTTGGT
GGCGGGACCAGTGACGAAGGCTTGAGCGAGGGCGTGCAAGATTCCGAATACCGCAAGCGACAGGCCGATC
ATCGTCGCGCTCCAGCGAAAGCGGTCCTCGCCGAAAATGACCCAGAGCGCTGCCGGCACCTGTCCTACGA
GTTGCATGATAAAGAAGACAGTCATAAGTGCGGCGACGATAGTCATGCCCCGCGCCCACCGGAAGGAGCT
GACTGGGTTGAAGGCTCTCAAGGGCATCGGTCGAGATCCCGGTGCCTAATGAGTGAGCTAACTTACATTA
ATTGCGTTGCGCTCACTGCCCGCTTTCCAGTCGGGAAACCTGTCGTGCCAGCTGCATTAATGAATCGGCC
AACGCGCGGGGAGAGGCGGTTTGCGTATTGGGCGCCAGGGTGGTTTTTCTTTTCACCAGTGAGACGGGCA
ACAGCTGATTGCCCTTCACCGCCTGGCCCTGAGAGAGTTGCAGCAAGCGGTCCACGCTGGTTTGCCCCAG
CAGGCGAAAATCCTGTTTGATGGTGGTTAACGGCGGGATATAACATGAGCTGTCTTCGGTATCGTCGTAT
CCCACTACCGAGATGTCCGCACCAACGCGCAGCCCGGACTCGGTAATGGCGCGCATTGCGCCCAGCGCCA
TCTGATCGTTGGCAACCAGCATCGCAGTGGGAACGATGCCCTCATTCAGCATTTGCATGGTTTGTTGAAA
ACCGGACATGGCACTCCAGTCGCCTTCCCGTTCCGCTATCGGCTGAATTTGATTGCGAGTGAGATATTTA
TGCCAGCCAGCCAGACGCAGACGCGCCGAGACAGAACTTAATGGGCCCGCTAACAGCGCGATTTGCTGGT
GACCCAATGCGACCAGATGCTCCACGCCCAGTCGCGTACCGTCTTCATGGGAGAAAATAATACTGTTGAT
GGGTGTCTGGTCAGAGACATCAAGAAATAACGCCGGAACATTAGTGCAGGCAGCTTCCACAGCAATGGCA
TCCTGGTCATCCAGCGGATAGTTAATGATCAGCCCACTGACGCGTTGCGCGAGAAGATTGTGCACCGCCG
CTTTACAGGCTTCGACGCCGCTTCGTTCTACCATCGACACCACCACGCTGGCACCCAGTTGATCGGCGCG
AGATTTAATCGCCGCGACAATTTGCGACGGCGCGTGCAGGGCCAGACTGGAGGTGGCAACGCCAATCAGC
AACGACTGTTTGCCCGCCAGTTGTTGTGCCACGCGGTTGGGAATGTAATTCAGCTCCGCCATCGCCGCTT
CCACTTTTTCCCGCGTTTTCGCAGAAACGTGGCTGGCCTGGTTCACCACGCGGGAAACGGTCTGATAAGA
GACACCGGCATACTCTGCGACATCGTATAACGTTACTGGTTTCACATTCACCACCCTGAATTGACTCTCT
TCCGGGCGCTATCATGCCATACCGCGAAAGGTTTTGCGCCATTCGATGGTGTCCGGGATCTCGACGCTCT
CCCTTATGCGACTCCTGCATTAGGAAGCAGCCCAGTAGTAGGTTGAGGCCGTTGAGCACCGCCGCCGCAA
GGAATGGTGCATGCAAGGAGATGGCGCCCAACAGTCCCCCGGCCACGGGGCCTGCCACCATACCCACGCC
GAAACAAGCGCTCATGAGCCCGAAGTGGCGAGCCCGATCTTCCCCATCGGTGATGTCGGCGATATAGGCG
CCAGCAACCGCACCTGTGGCGCCGGTGATGCCGGCCACGATGCGTCCGGCGTAGAGGATCGAGATCGATC
TCGATCCCGCGAAAT
Features (pLannotate 1.2.2; 20 found; start..end, strand, type, name):
      1..19      +  promoter       T7 promoter: promoter for bacteriophage T7 RNA polymerase
     20..44      +  protein_bind   lac operator: The lac repressor binds to the lac operator to inhibit transcription in E. coli. This inhibition can be relieved by adding lactose or isopropyl-β-D-thiogalactopyranoside (IPTG). lac repressor encoded by lacI
     59..81      +  RBS            RBS: efficient ribosome binding site from bacteriophage T7 gene 10 (Olins and Rangwala, 1989)
     89..415     +  CDS            TrxA: E. coli thioredoxin; trxA
    494..745     +  CDS            DKK1 (fragment): DKK1_HUMAN - Experimental evidence at protein level: Swiss-Prot protein existence level 1. Antagonizes canonical Wnt signaling by inhibiting LRP5/6 interaction with Wnt and by forming a ternary complex with the transmembrane protein KREMEN that promotes internalization of LRP5/6 (PubMed:22000856). DKKs play an important role in vertebrate development, where they locally inhibit Wnt regulated processes such as antero-posterior axial patterning, limb development, somitogenesis and eye formation. In the adult, Dkks are implicated in bone formation and bone disease, cancer and Alzheimer disease (P
    789..806     +  CDS            9xHis (fragment): 9xHis affinity tag
    816..865     +  CDS            SET1 (fragment): solubility-enhancement tag derived from T7 phage gene 10B
    873..920     +  terminator     T7 terminator: transcription terminator for bacteriophage T7 RNA polymerase
    957..1385    +  rep_origin     f1 ori (sequence partly withheld): f1 bacteriophage origin of replication; arrow indicates direction of (+) strand synthesis
   1438..1542    +  promoter       AmpR promoter: bla
   1543..2403    +  CDS            AmpR: β-lactamase; bla; confers resistance to ampicillin, carbenicillin, and related antibiotics
   2574..3162    +  rep_origin     ori: high-copy-number ColE1/pMB1/pBR322/pUC origin of replication
   3348..3487    -  misc_feature   bom: basis of mobility region from pBR322
   3589..3780    -  CDS            rop: Rop protein, which maintains plasmids at low copy number; rop
   3797..4177    +  CDS            YPB1_ECOLX: Protein predicted: Swiss-Prot protein existence level 4. From Escherichia coli.
   4249..4540    -  CDS            TcR (fragment): tetracycline efflux protein; tet; confers resistance to tetracycline
   4555..4576    -  protein_bind   CAP binding site: CAP binding activates transcription in the presence of cAMP. E. coli catabolite activator protein
   4589..5671    -  CDS            lacI: lac repressor; lacI; The lac repressor binds to the lac operator to inhibit transcription in E. coli. This inhibition can be relieved by adding lactose or isopropyl-β-D-thiogalactopyranoside (IPTG).
   5672..5749    -  promoter       lacI promoter: lacI
   5757..6036    -  CDS            TcR (fragment): tetracycline efflux protein; tet; confers resistance to tetracycline
