[The description below was written by a language model from this plasmid's Addgene catalogue record and pLannotate feature annotations shown in this document.]
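Description:
pET-32M human DKK1c (183–266) is a 6,061-nt bacterial expression plasmid built on the pET-32M backbone for producing a C-terminal fragment of human Dickkopf-1 (residues 183–266) in E. coli. Transcription is driven by a T7 promoter followed by a lac operator and the phage T7 gene 10 ribosome binding site. The plasmid also carries lacI under its own promoter. Expression therefore requires a host that supplies T7 RNA polymerase, and it stays repressed until induced with IPTG or lactose. The open reading frame begins with E. coli thioredoxin (TrxA), a fusion partner commonly used to improve solubility and folding of cysteine-rich proteins, followed after a short unannotated linker by the DKK1 fragment. A histidine-tag sequence lies downstream of the insert and ahead of the T7 terminator, annotated as a partial 9xHis match. The record does not show whether this tag is in frame with the insert or cut off by a stop codon. A short nearby match to a T7 gene 10B–derived solubility tag is probably just residual backbone sequence.

The plasmid is maintained through a ColE1/pBR322-type origin accompanied by the bom site and the rop gene, which moderates copy number; the catalogue lists copy number as unknown. Selection is by ampicillin through β-lactamase (AmpR). An f1 origin is also present, and the tetracycline-resistance fragments are nonfunctional pBR322 remnants.

DKK1 antagonises canonical Wnt signalling by binding the LRP5/6 co-receptors. The associated publication reports crystal structures of the LRP6 extracellular domain and its complex with DKK1, so this construct was evidently used to make recombinant DKK1 C-terminal domain for structural and binding studies.
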