Addgene plasmid #132626: pET-32M human DKK1c (183–266)
Purpose: expresses human DKK1c (183–266) in E. coli
Depositing lab: Wenqing Xu. Depositing organization: University of Washington. Publication: Crystal structures of the extracellular domain of LRP6 and its complex with DKK1. Cheng Z, Biechele T, Wei Z, Morrone S, Moon RT, Wang L, Xu W. Nat Struct Mol Biol. 2011 Oct 9;18(11):1204-10. doi: 10.1038/nsmb.2139. PubMed 21984209.
Backbone
  Vector backbone: pET-32M
  Vector type: Bacterial Expression
Growth in bacteria
  Bacterial resistance: Ampicillin, 100 μg/mL
  Growth temperature: 37°C
  Growth strain: DH5alpha
  Copy number: Unknown
Gene/Insert
  Gene/Insert name: DKK1 (183–266)
  Species: H. sapiens (human)
Terms and licenses: Academic/Nonprofit Terms; Industry Terms: Not Available to Industry
How to cite: pET-32M human DKK1c (183–266) was a gift from Wenqing Xu (Addgene plasmid # 132626 ; http://n2t.net/addgene:132626 ; RRID:Addgene_132626)
